Addgene plasmid #117786: pPRISM-Fuse-cmlc2-TagBFP
Purpose: Donor for precise CRISPR directed genomic integration using the GeneWeld method
Depositing lab: Jeffrey Essner. Publication: Efficient targeted integration directed by short homology in zebrafish and mammalian cells. Wierson WA, Welker JM, Almeida MP, Mann CM, Webster DA, Torrie ME, Weiss TJ, Kambakam S, Vollbrecht MK, Lan M, McKeighan KC, Levey J, Ming Z, Wehmeier A, Mikelson CS, Haltom JA, Kwan KM, Chien CB, Balciunas D, Ekker SC, Clark KJ, Webber BR, Moriarity BS, Solin SL, Carlson DF, Dobbs DL, McGrail M, Essner J. Elife. 2020 May 15;9. pii: 53968. doi: 10.7554/eLife.53968. PubMed 32412410.
Backbone
  Vector backbone: pK
  Backbone manufacturer: Karl J. Clark
  Backbone size w/o insert (bp): 2856
  Vector type: Synthetic Biology
Growth in bacteria
  Bacterial resistance: Kanamycin, 50 μg/mL
  Growth temperature: 30°C
  Growth strain: NEB Stable
  Copy number: High Copy
Gene/Insert
  Gene/Insert name: mRFP (alt name: RFP)
  Species: D. rerio (zebrafish)
  Insert size (bp): 3946
  Cloning method: Gibson Cloning
  Sequencing primers: 5′ aaaagcaagaaagaaaactagagtgg; 3′ atggctcataacaccccttg
Terms and licenses: Academic/Nonprofit Terms; Industry Terms: Not Available to Industry
Depositor comments: Secondary gene is a cardiac-myosin-light-chain-2 promoter driving NLS-TagBFP. Online tools and cloning help available at <www.genesculpt.org/gtaghd/>. May work in additional species beyond those listed. Please note that some discrepancies were found between Addgene's quality control result and the depositor's provided sequence. The depositor noted that these discrepancies do NOT affect plasmid function.
How to cite: pPRISM-Fuse-cmlc2-TagBFP was a gift from Jeffrey Essner (Addgene plasmid # 117786 ; http://n2t.net/addgene:117786 ; RRID:Addgene_117786)
