[The description below was written by a language model from this plasmid's Addgene catalogue record and the feature table of its GenBank file.]
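Description:
pPRISM-Fuse-cmlc2-TagBFP is a 6.8 kb circular donor plasmid built on the pK backbone for CRISPR-directed targeted integration by the GeneWeld method, in which short homology arms direct insertion of a cassette at a nuclease-cut genomic site. It was developed mainly for zebrafish, although the depositor notes it may work in other species. In bacteria it replicates from a high-copy ColE1/pUC-type origin and is selected with kanamycin through the aph(3')-Ia (KanR) gene.

The annotated payload begins with a lac promoter/operator and lacZ-alpha fragment containing T3 and T7 promoters and M13 primer sites. This region lies immediately upstream of an mRFP1 coding sequence with no annotated eukaryotic promoter of its own. That layout fits the "Fuse" name, suggesting the red reporter is meant to be joined to, and expressed from, the targeted endogenous gene after integration. However, the record does not spell out the fusion design, the positions where homology arms are cloned, or any nuclease target sites used to liberate the cassette.

Downstream is a secondary marker which, according to the depositor, consists of a cardiac myosin light chain 2 (cmlc2) promoter driving NLS-TagBFP. The feature table annotates the SV40 nuclear localization signal and the TagBFP coding sequence followed by a bGH polyadenylation signal, but leaves the roughly 1.7 kb between mRFP1 and the NLS, where the promoter presumably sits, unannotated. Two SV40 poly(A) signals follow. Nuclear blue fluorescence in the heart should provide a screen for carriers of the integrated cassette that does not depend on expression of the targeted locus. The depositor reports minor sequence discrepancies from quality control that do not affect function.
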