LOCUS       Exported 6802 bp ds-DNA circular SYN 13-MAY-2021
DEFINITION  Donor for precise CRISPR directed genomic integration using the
            GeneWeld method.
ACCESSION   .
VERSION     .
KEYWORDS    pPRISM-Fuse-cmlc2-TagBFP
SOURCE      synthetic DNA construct
  ORGANISM  synthetic DNA construct
REFERENCE   1 (bases 1 to 6802)
  AUTHORS   Wierson WA, Welker JM, Almeida MP, Mann CM, Webster DA, Weiss TJ,
            Torrie ME, Vollbrecht MK, Lan M, McKeighan KC, Ming Z, Wehmeier A,
            Mikelson CS, Haltom JA, Kwan KM, Chien CB, Balciunas D, Ekker SC,
            Clark KJ, Webber BR, Moriarity B, Solin SL, Carlson DF, Dobbs DL,
            McGrail M, Essner JJ.
  TITLE     GeneWeld: a method for efficient targeted integration directed by
            short homology
  JOURNAL   bioRxiv 431627
REFERENCE   2 (bases 1 to 6802)
  AUTHORS   .
  TITLE     Direct Submission
  JOURNAL   Exported May 13, 2021 from SnapGene Server 1.1.58
            http://www.snapgene.com
FEATURES             Location/Qualifiers
     source          1..6802
                     /organism="synthetic DNA construct"
                     /mol_type="other DNA"
     primer_bind     224..241
                     /label=L4440
                     /note="L4440 vector, forward primer"
     protein_bind    532..553
                     /label=CAP binding site
                     /bound_moiety="E. coli catabolite activator protein"
                     /note="CAP binding activates transcription in the presence
                     of cAMP."
     promoter        568..598
                     /label=lac promoter
                     /note="promoter for the E. coli lac operon"
     protein_bind    606..622
                     /label=lac operator
                     /bound_moiety="lac repressor encoded by lacI"
                     /note="The lac repressor binds to the lac operator to
                     inhibit transcription in E. coli. This inhibition can be
                     relieved by adding lactose or
                     isopropyl-beta-D-thiogalactopyranoside (IPTG)."
     primer_bind     611..633
                     /label=M13/pUC Reverse
                     /note="In lacZ gene"
     primer_bind     630..646
                     /label=M13 rev
                     /note="common sequencing primer, one of multiple similar
                     variants"
     primer_bind     630..646
                     /label=M13 Reverse
                     /note="In lacZ gene. Also called M13-rev"
     CDS             642..944
                     /codon_start=1
                     /gene="lacZ fragment"
                     /product="LacZ-alpha fragment of beta-galactosidase"
                     /label=lacZ-alpha
                     /translation="MTMITPSAQLTLTKGNKSWRTSRGGPVPNSPYSESYYARSLAVVL
                     QRRDWENPGVTQLNRLAAHPPFASWRNSEEARTDRPSQQLRSLNGEWTCHTSRRR"
     primer_bind     665..685
                     /label=T3
                     /note="T3 promoter, forward primer"
     promoter        667..685
                     /label=T3 promoter
                     /note="promoter for bacteriophage T3 RNA polymerase"
     promoter        complement(733..751)
                     /label=T7 promoter
                     /note="promoter for bacteriophage T7 RNA polymerase"
     primer_bind     complement(761..778)
                     /label=M13 Forward
                     /note="In lacZ gene. Also called M13-F20 or M13 (-21)
                     Forward"
     primer_bind     complement(761..777)
                     /label=M13 fwd
                     /note="common sequencing primer, one of multiple similar
                     variants"
     primer_bind     complement(770..792)
                     /label=M13/pUC Forward
                     /note="In lacZ gene"
     CDS             958..1632
                     /codon_start=1
                     /product="monomeric derivative of DsRed (Campbell et al.,
                     2002)"
                     /label=mRFP1
                     /note="mammalian codon-optimized"
                     /translation="ASSEDVIKEFMRFKVRMEGSVNGHEFEIEGEGEGRPYEGTQTAKL
                     KVTKGGPLPFAWDILSPQFQYGSKAYVKHPADIPDYLKLSFPEGFKWERVMNFEDGGVV
                     TVTQDSSLQDGEFIYKVKLRGTNFPSDGPVMQKKTMGWEASTERMYPEDGALKGEIKMR
                     LKLKDGGHYDAEVKTTYMAKKPVQLPGAYKTDIKLDITSHNEDYTIVEQYERAEGRHST
                     GA"
     primer_bind     complement(1085..1103)
                     /label=mCherry-R
                     /note="mCherry, reverse primer"
     primer_bind     1353..1372
                     /label=mCherry-F
                     /note="mCherry, forward primer"
     primer_bind     1547..1570
                     /label=DsRed1-C
                     /note="DsRed1, forward primer"
     CDS             3395..3415
                     /codon_start=1
                     /product="nuclear localization signal of SV40 (simian virus
                     40) large T antigen"
                     /label=SV40 NLS
                     /translation="PKKKRKV"
     CDS             3419..4120
                     /codon_start=1
                     /product="monomeric blue fluorescent protein"
                     /label=TagBFP
                     /note="mammalian codon-optimized"
                     /translation="MSELIKENMHMKLYMEGTVDNHHFKCTSEGEGKPYEGTQTMRIKV
                     VEGGPLPFAFDILATSFLYGSKTFINHTQGIPDFFKQSFPEGFTWERVTTYEDGGVLTA
                     TQDTSLQDGCLIYNVKIRGVNFTSNGPVMQKKTLGWEAFTETLYPADGGLEGRNDMALK
                     LVGGSHLIANIKTTYRSKKPAKNLKMPGVYYVDYRLERIKEANNETYVEQHEVAVARYC
                     DLPSKLGHKLN"
     polyA_signal    4130..4354
                     /label=bGH poly(A) signal
                     /note="bovine growth hormone polyadenylation signal"
     polyA_signal    4424..4505
                     /label=SV40 poly(A) signal
                     /note="SV40 polyadenylation signal"
     polyA_signal    4629..4710
                     /label=SV40 poly(A) signal
                     /note="SV40 polyadenylation signal"
     promoter        5027..5045
                     /label=T7 promoter
                     /note="promoter for bacteriophage T7 RNA polymerase"
     primer_bind     complement(5321..5340)
                     /label=pENTR-R
                     /note="pENTR vectors, reverse primer"
     CDS             5332..6141
                     /codon_start=1
                     /gene="aph(3')-Ia"
                     /product="aminoglycoside phosphotransferase"
                     /label=KanR
                     /note="confers resistance to kanamycin in bacteria or G418
                     (Geneticin(R)) in eukaryotes"
                     /translation="MSHIQRETSRPRLNSNMDADLYGYKWARDNVGQSGATIYRLYGKP
                     DAPELFLKHGKGSVANDVTDEMVRLNWLTEFMPLPTIKHFIRTPDDAWLLTTAIPGKTA
                     FQVLEEYPDSGENIVDALAVFLRRLHSIPVCNCPFNSDRVFRLAQAQSRMNNGLVDASD
                     FDDERNGWPVEQVWKEMHKLLPFSPDSVVTHGDFSLDNLIFDEGKLIGCIDVGRVGIAD
                     RYQDLAILWNCLGEFSPSLQKRLFQKYGIDNPDMNKLQFHLMLDEFF"
     primer_bind     complement(5399..5418)
                     /label=Kan-R
                     /note="Kanamycin resistance gene, reverse primer"
     rep_origin      6284..70
                     /direction=RIGHT
                     /label=ori
                     /note="high-copy-number ColE1/pMB1/pBR322/pUC origin of
                     replication"
     primer_bind     6773..6792
                     /label=pBR322ori-F
                     /note="pBR322 origin, forward primer"
ORIGIN
        1 cgggtttcgc cacctctgac ttgagcgtcg atttttgtga tgctcgtcag gggggcggag
       61 cctatggaaa aacgccagca acgcggcctt tttacggttc ctggcctttt gctggccttt
      121 tgctcacatg ttctttcctg cgttatcccc tgattctgtg gataaccgta ttaccgcctt
      181 tgagtgagct gataccgctc gccgcagccg aacgaccgag cgcagcgagt cagtgagcga
      241 ggaagcggaa cagatttaaa tggtaccgag cagaggtgta aaaagtactc aaaaatttta
      301 ctcaagtgaa agtacaagta cttagggaaa attttactca attaaaagta aaagtatctg
      361 gctagaatct tacttgagta aaagtaaaaa agtactccat taaaattgta cttgagtatt
      421 aaggaagtaa aagtaaaagc aagaaagaaa actagagtgg tctcccttta gtgagggtca
      481 attgatggga ggcgttcggg ccacagcgga cacgcaggtg cgcaacgcaa ttaatgtgag
      541 ttagctcact cattaggcac cccaggcttt acactttatg cttccggctc gtatgttgtg
      601 tggaattgtg agcggataac aatttcacac aggaaacagc tatgaccatg attacgccaa
      661 gcgcgcaatt aaccctcact aaagggaaca aaagctggag gacctcgagg gggggcccgg
      721 tacccaattc gccctatagt gagtcgtatt acgcgcgctc actggccgtc gttttacaac
      781 gtcgtgactg ggaaaaccct ggcgttaccc aacttaatcg ccttgcagca catccccctt
      841 tcgccagctg gcgtaatagc gaagaggccc gcaccgatcg cccttcccaa cagttgcgca
      901 gcctgaatgg cgaatggacc tgccacactt ctaggaggag gtagcggagg tagcggagcc
      961 tcctccgagg acgtcatcaa ggagttcatg cgcttcaagg tgcgcatgga gggctccgtg
     1021 aacggccacg agttcgagat cgagggcgag ggcgagggcc gcccctacga gggcacccag
     1081 accgccaagc tgaaggtgac caagggcggc cccctgccct tcgcctggga catcctgtcc
     1141 cctcagttcc agtacggctc caaggcctac gtgaagcacc ccgccgacat ccccgactac
     1201 ttgaagctgt ccttccccga gggcttcaag tgggagcgcg tgatgaactt cgaggacggc
     1261 ggcgtggtga ccgtgaccca ggactcctcc ctgcaggacg gcgagttcat ctacaaggtg
     1321 aagctgcgcg gcaccaactt cccctccgac ggccccgtaa tgcagaagaa gaccatgggc
     1381 tgggaggcct ccaccgagcg gatgtacccc gaggacggcg ccctgaaggg cgagatcaag
     1441 atgaggctga agctgaagga cggcggccac tacgacgccg aggtcaagac cacctacatg
     1501 gccaagaagc ccgtgcagct gcccggcgcc tacaagaccg acatcaagct ggacatcacc
     1561 tcccacaacg aggactacac catcgtggaa cagtacgagc gcgccgaggg ccgccactcc
     1621 accggagcct aagactagta attaagtctc agccaccgtt aactgaacat gtcaaaacct
     1681 gtggagactg ttgagatttg atgttctgaa aagataaagc ctataaataa aatgttgccc
     1741 aaatttcctg cctgatgttt ttctttgtct ttgctacatg gctttgctgc tcggatcggc
     1801 tcactctgtg tatgccacgt tcactttgta ctctccttct cacggtaggt ttattatttt
     1861 tagatgtgca gttagtttct gtgaaataac acaccacaca ctgatattgt ctgtgcattg
     1921 acttggtgag tgcacattgt ttttgatctt gacatattta tatttgattg atcaggtgaa
     1981 ctgtgtgaat ctaaagtgct ccatacagat gttctgcatt gaaaatattc tcattttatt
     2041 agtggaagtg agtgtatgcc acatccaatc aatttcagca aacaccccag tatgatttaa
     2101 tgcaaaaaaa tgaaggtatc aaacacgcat tactactttg cagttaaata tttaacattt
     2161 attccaacac gaaaaaaagc agtaaataac actttgacaa acacgtcagg acatcttatt
     2221 tttgtcaccc tcacaggcaa tttagtataa tatattatat atatatatat atcatataat
     2281 aatattcagt ataatatata tatatatatc atattataat attcagtata atataaaaca
     2341 caaacacata tatgtataat ataatataac atttttattt attgagatgc ctctatggac
     2401 cgtgttataa gaagtaaaga tcaggagaag taaacatgaa gtgtaattat gaatactgat
     2461 gttaaattaa gctatgatga gttttcactg ttaatttacc atctcaatta aatgttgatg
     2521 cctccatgac caagttaagc agatgagact gaggacaact gtagaagaca agatgttcac
     2581 tttgctgaat atagctggct tgacagttat ctatgactct ataaatatat atatattttt
     2641 tttttataaa atgatttatt tataactata tatccatttc tcagacaggt gcttcatatc
     2701 cctcactccc gtagctgtcc atgctggatc tgtccccgtt gtttttaaaa agctaaataa
     2761 gttattaaca tgactgcatc cagcgagcca aacctgtctg gtgtacagct accagagaag
     2821 cttgagatcc tagtcaccgg cggcattcat ccatcctttt catccctcaa atctctcatt
     2881 cacgtccccc tccccatctg cacactttat ctcattttcc accctgctgg aatctgagca
     2941 cttgtgcagt tatcagggct cctgtattta ggaggctctg ggtgtccatg taggggacga
     3001 acagaaacac tgcagacctt tatagaagaa caaatgataa gagtcctcat acataaagac
     3061 tccattagaa acgtcagtga cccaggagcc cagaccaaca gcaaagcaga cagtgaagga
     3121 tccacagcct gactaactcg acaaaccccc ccaaacctaa ggtgagttga tctttaagct
     3181 ttttacattt tcagctcgca tatatcaatt cgcgcgcatt gtcacactag cacccactag
     3241 cggtcagact gcagattgca gcacgaaaca ggaagctgac tccacatggt cacatgctca
     3301 ctgaagtgtt gacttccctg acagctgtgc actttctaaa ccggttttct cattcattta
     3361 cagttcagcc ggaattcacc tcgagaccat ggctccaaag aagaagcgta aggtaaccat
     3421 gagcgagctg attaaggaga acatgcacat gaagctgtac atggagggca ccgtggacaa
     3481 ccatcacttc aagtgcacat ccgagggcga aggcaagccc tacgagggca cccagaccat
     3541 gagaatcaag gtggtcgagg gcggccctct ccccttcgcc ttcgacatcc tggctactag
     3601 cttcctctac ggcagcaaga ccttcatcaa ccacacccag ggcatccccg acttcttcaa
     3661 gcagtccttc cctgagggct tcacatggga gagagtcacc acatacgaag acgggggcgt
     3721 gctgaccgct acccaggaca ccagcctcca ggacggctgc ctcatctaca acgtcaagat
     3781 cagaggggtg aacttcacat ccaacggccc tgtgatgcag aagaaaacac tcggctggga
     3841 ggccttcacc gagacgctgt accccgctga cggcggcctg gaaggcagaa acgacatggc
     3901 cctgaagctc gtgggcggga gccatctgat cgcaaacatc aagaccacat atagatccaa
     3961 gaaacccgct aagaacctca agatgcctgg cgtctactat gtggactaca gactggaaag
     4021 aatcaaggag gccaacaacg agacctacgt cgagcagcac gaggtggcag tggccagata
     4081 ctgcgacctc cctagcaaac tggggcacaa gctcaattaa agctgagatc tgtgccttct
     4141 agttgccagc catctgttgt ttgcccctcc cccgtgcctt ccttgaccct ggaaggtgcc
     4201 actcccactg tcctttccta ataaaatgag gaaattgcat cgcattgtct gagtaggtgt
     4261 cattctattc tggggggtgg ggtggggcag gacagcaagg gggaggattg ggaagacaat
     4321 agcaggcatg ctggggatgc ggtgggctct atggcttctg aggcggaaag aaccaaaggg
     4381 cgaattaatt cattgatgag tttggacaaa ccacaactag aatgcagtga aaaaaatgct
     4441 ttatttgtga aatttgtgat gctattgctt tatttgtaac cattataagc tgcaataaac
     4501 aagttaacaa caacaattgc attcatttta tgtttcaggt tcagggggag gtgtgggagg
     4561 ttttttaaag caagtaaaac ctctacaaat gtggtcattg atgagtttgg acaaaccaca
     4621 actagaatgc agtgaaaaaa atgctttatt tgtgaaattt gtgatgctat tgctttattt
     4681 gtaaccatta taagctgcaa taaacaagtt aacaacaaca attgcattca ttttatgttt
     4741 caggttcagg gggaggtgtg ggaggttttt taaagcaagt aaaacctcta caaatgtggt
     4801 cattcagatc aattaaccct cacccgggct agcgatgcat gggagctctg acgtacgttg
     4861 tctagcaagg aagtgaagag ctatccggat atatatgtat gttatcataa ctgtactggc
     4921 tatgtcaggt ggtaatgact gtaacgttac gttactcgtt gtaggcacga cattgaatat
     4981 gctcttctcc gctgtggccc gaacgcctcc cgctagcgat gggatctaat acgactcact
     5041 atagggagac caagggaaaa tagaatgaag tgatctccaa aaaataagta ctttttgact
     5101 gtaaataaaa ttgtaaggag taaaaagtac ttttttttct aaaaaaatgt aattaagtaa
     5161 aagtaaaagt attgattttt aattgtactc aagtaaagta aaaatcccca aaaataatac
     5221 ttaagtacag taatcaagta aaattactca agtactttac acctctggga tccagctgca
     5281 tcatgaacaa taaaactgtc tgcttacata aacagtaata caaggggtgt tatgagccat
     5341 attcaacggg aaacgtcgag gccgcgatta aattccaaca tggatgctga tttatatggg
     5401 tataaatggg ctcgcgataa tgtcgggcaa tcaggtgcga caatctatcg cttgtatggg
     5461 aagcccgatg cgccagagtt gtttctgaaa catggcaaag gtagcgttgc caatgatgtt
     5521 acagatgaga tggtcagact aaactggctg acggaattta tgcctcttcc gaccatcaag
     5581 cattttatcc gtactcctga tgatgcatgg ttactcacca ctgcgatccc cggaaaaaca
     5641 gcattccagg tattagaaga atatcctgat tcaggtgaaa atattgttga tgcgctggca
     5701 gtgttcctgc gccggttgca ttcgattcct gtttgtaatt gtccttttaa cagcgatcgc
     5761 gtatttcgtc tcgctcaggc gcaatcacga atgaataacg gtttggttga tgcgagtgat
     5821 tttgatgacg agcgtaatgg ctggcctgtt gaacaagtct ggaaagaaat gcataaactt
     5881 ttgccattct caccggattc agtcgtcact catggtgatt tctcacttga taaccttatt
     5941 tttgacgagg ggaaattaat aggttgtatt gatgttggac gagtcggaat cgcagaccga
     6001 taccaggatc ttgccatcct atggaactgc ctcggtgagt tttctccttc attacagaaa
     6061 cggctttttc aaaaatatgg tattgataat cctgatatga ataaattgca gtttcatttg
     6121 atgctcgatg agtttttcta atcagaattg gttaattggt tgtaacactg gcaaaaagga
     6181 tctaggtgaa gatccttttt gataatctca tgaccaaaat cccttaacgt gagttttcgt
     6241 tccactgagc gtcagacccc gtagaaaaga tcaaaggatc ttcttgagat cctttttttc
     6301 tgcgcgtaat ctgctgcttg caaacaaaaa aaccaccgct accagcggtg gtttgtttgc
     6361 cggatcaaga gctaccaact ctttttccga aggtaactgg cttcagcaga gcgcagatac
     6421 caaatactgt tcttctagtg tagccgtagt taggccacca cttcaagaac tctgtagcac
     6481 cgcctacata cctcgctctg ctaatcctgt taccagtggc tgctgccagt ggcgataagt
     6541 cgtgtcttac cgggttggac tcaagacgat agttaccgga taaggcgcag cggtcgggct
     6601 gaacgggggg ttcgtgcaca cagcccagct tggagcgaac gacctacacc gaactgagat
     6661 acctacagcg tgagctatga gaaagcgcca cggttcccga agggagaaag gcggacaggt
     6721 atccggtaag cggcagggtc ggaacaggag agcgcacgag ggagcttcca gggggaaacg
     6781 cctggtatct ttatagtcct gt
//
