>Addgene plasmid #117786 | pPRISM-Fuse-cmlc2-TagBFP | depositor partial sequence | sequence record 222311 | Backbone
TGAAGAGCTATCCGGATATATATGTATGTTATCATAACTGTACTGGCTATGTCAGGTGGTAATGACTGTA
ACGTTACGTTACTCGTTGTAGGCACGACATTGAATATGCTCTTCTCCGCTGTGGCCCGAACGCCTCCCGC
TAGCGATGGGATCTAATACGACTCACTATAGGGAGACCAAGGGAAAATAGAATGAAGTGATCTCCAAAAA
ATAAGTACTTTTTGACTGTAAATAAAATTGTAAGGAGTAAAAAGTACTTTTTTTTCTAAAAAAATGTAAT
TAAGTAAAAGTAAAAGTATTGATTTTTAATTGTACTCAAGTAAAGTAAAAATCCCCAAAAATAATACTTA
AGTACAGTAATCAAGTAAAATTACTCAAGTACTTTACACCTCTGGGATCCAGCTGCATCATGAACAATAA
AACTGTCTGCTTACATAAACAGTAATACAAGGGGTGTTATGAGCCATATTCAACGGGAAACGTCGAGGCC
GCGATTAAATTCCAACATGGATGCTGATTTATATGGGTATAAATGGGCTCGCGATAATGTCGGGCAATCA
GGTGCGACAATCTATCGCTTGTATGGGAAGCCCGATGCGCCAGAGTTGTTTCTGAAACATGGCAAAGGTA
GCGTTGCCAATGATGTTACAGATGAGATGGTCAGACTAAACTGGCTGACGGAATTTATGCCTCTTCCGAC
CATCAAGCATTTTATCCGTACTCCTGATGATGCATGGTTACTCACCACTGCGATCCCCGGAAAAACAGCA
TTCCAGGTATTAGAAGAATATCCTGATTCAGGTGAAAATATTGTTGATGCGCTGGCAGTGTTCCTGCGCC
GGTTGCATTCGATTCCTGTTTGTAATTGTCCTTTTAACAGCGATCGCGTATTTCGTCTCGCTCAGGCGCA
ATCACGAATGAATAACGGTTTGGTTGATGCGAGTGATTTTGATGACGAGCGTAATGGCTGGCCTGTTGAA
CAAGTCTGGAAAGAAATGCATAAACTTTTGCCATTCTCACCGGATTCAGTCGTCACTCATGGTGATTTCT
CACTTGATAACCTTATTTTTGACGAGGGGAAATTAATAGGTTGTATTGATGTTGGACGAGTCGGAATCGC
AGACCGATACCAGGATCTTGCCATCCTATGGAACTGCCTCGGTGAGTTTTCTCCTTCATTACAGAAACGG
CTTTTTCAAAAATATGGTATTGATAATCCTGATATGAATAAATTGCAGTTTCATTTGATGCTCGATGAGT
TTTTCTAATCAGAATTGGTTAATTGGTTGTAACACTGGCAAAAAGGATCTAGGTGAAGATCCTTTTTGAT
AATCTCATGACCAAAATCCCTTAACGTGAGTTTTCGTTCCACTGAGCGTCAGACCCCGTAGAAAAGATCA
AAGGATCTTCTTGAGATCCTTTTTTTCTGCGCGTAATCTGCTGCTTGCAAACAAAAAAACCACCGCTACC
AGCGGTGGTTTGTTTGCCGGATCAAGAGCTACCAACTCTTTTTCCGAAGGTAACTGGCTTCAGCAGAGCG
CAGATACCAAATACTGTTCTTCTAGTGTAGCCGTAGTTAGGCCACCACTTCAAGAACTCTGTAGCACCGC
CTACATACCTCGCTCTGCTAATCCTGTTACCAGTGGCTGCTGCCAGTGGCGATAAGTCGTGTCTTACCGG
GTTGGACTCAAGACGATAGTTACCGGATAAGGCGCAGCGGTCGGGCTGAACGGGGGGTTCGTGCACACAG
CCCAGCTTGGAGCGAACGACCTACACCGAACTGAGATACCTACAGCGTGAGCTATGAGAAAGCGCCACGG
TTCCCGAAGGGAGAAAGGCGGACAGGTATCCGGTAAGCGGCAGGGTCGGAACAGGAGAGCGCACGAGGGA
GCTTCCAGGGGGAAACGCCTGGTATCTTTATAGTCCTGTCGGGTTTCGCCACCTCTGACTTGAGCGTCGA
TTTTTGTGATGCTCGTCAGGGGGGCGGAGCCTATGGAAAAACGCCAGCAACGCGGCCTTTTTACGGTTCC
TGGCCTTTTGCTGGCCTTTTGCTCACATGTTCTTTCCTGCGTTATCCCCTGATTCTGTGGATAACCGTAT
TACCGCCTTTGAGTGAGCTGATACCGCTCGCCGCAGCCGAACGACCGAGCGCAGCGAGTCAGTGAGCGAG
GAAGCGGAACAGATTTAAATGGTACCGAGCAGAGGTGTAAAAAGTACTCAAAAATTTTACTCAAGTGAAA
GTACAAGTACTTAGGGAAAATTTTACTCAATTAAAAGTAAAAGTATCTGGCTAGAATCTTACTTGAGTAA
AAGTAAAAAAGTACTCCATTAAAATTGTACTTGAGTATTAAGGAAGTAAAAGTAAAAGCAAGAAAGAAAA
CTAGAGTGGTCTCCCTTTAGTGAGGGTCAATTGATGGGAGGCGTTCGGGCCACAGCGGACACGCAGGTGC
GCAACGCAATTAATGTGAGTTAGCTCACTCATTAGGCACCCCAGGCTTTACACTTTATGCTTCCGGCTCG
TATGTTGTGTGGAATTGTGAGCGGATAACAATTTCACACAGGAAACAGCTATGACCATGATTACGCCAAG
CGCGCAATTAACCCTCACTAAAGGGAACAAAAGCTGGAGGACCTCGAGGGGGGGCCCGGTACCCAATTCG
CCCTATAGTGAGTCGTATTACGCGCGCTCACTGGCCGTCGTTTTACAACGTCGTGACTGGGAAAACCCTG
GCGTTACCCAACTTAATCGCCTTGCAGCACATCCCCCTTTCGCCAGCTGGCGTAATAGCGAAGAGGCCCG
CACCGATCGCCCTTCCCAACAGTTGCGCAGCCTGAATGGCGAATGGACCTGCCACA
