>Addgene plasmid #117786 | pPRISM-Fuse-cmlc2-TagBFP | depositor partial sequence | sequence record 222312 | Insert
CTTCTAGGAGGAGGTAGCGGAGGTAGCGGAGCCTCCTCCGAGGACGTCATCAAGGAGTTCATGCGCTTCA
AGGTGCGCATGGAGGGCTCCGTGAACGGCCACGAGTTCGAGATCGAGGGCGAGGGCGAGGGCCGCCCCTA
CGAGGGCACCCAGACCGCCAAGCTGAAGGTGACCAAGGGCGGCCCCCTGCCCTTCGCCTGGGACATCCTG
TCCCCTCAGTTCCAGTACGGCTCCAAGGCCTACGTGAAGCACCCCGCCGACATCCCCGACTACTTGAAGC
TGTCCTTCCCCGAGGGCTTCAAGTGGGAGCGCGTGATGAACTTCGAGGACGGCGGCGTGGTGACCGTGAC
CCAGGACTCCTCCCTGCAGGACGGCGAGTTCATCTACAAGGTGAAGCTGCGCGGCACCAACTTCCCCTCC
GACGGCCCCGTAATGCAGAAGAAGACCATGGGCTGGGAGGCCTCCACCGAGCGGATGTACCCCGAGGACG
GCGCCCTGAAGGGCGAGATCAAGATGAGGCTGAAGCTGAAGGACGGCGGCCACTACGACGCCGAGGTCAA
GACCACCTACATGGCCAAGAAGCCCGTGCAGCTGCCCGGCGCCTACAAGACCGACATCAAGCTGGACATC
ACCTCCCACAACGAGGACTACACCATCGTGGAACAGTACGAGCGCGCCGAGGGCCGCCACTCCACCGGAG
CCTAAGACTAGTAATTAAGTCTCAGCCACCGTTAACTGAACATGTCAAAACCTGTGGAGACTGTTGAGAT
TTGATGTTCTGAAAAGATAAAGCCTATAAATAAAATGTTGCCCAAATTTCCTGCCTGATGTTTTTCTTTG
TCTTTGCTACATGGCTTTGCTGCTCGGATCGGCTCACTCTGTGTATGCCACGTTCACTTTGTACTCTCCT
TCTCACGGTAGGTTTATTATTTTTAGATGTGCAGTTAGTTTCTGTGAAATAACACACCACACACTGATAT
TGTCTGTGCATTGACTTGGTGAGTGCACATTGTTTTTGATCTTGACATATTTATATTTGATTGATCAGGT
GAACTGTGTGAATCTAAAGTGCTCCATACAGATGTTCTGCATTGAAAATATTCTCATTTTATTAGTGGAA
GTGAGTGTATGCCACATCCAATCAATTTCAGCAAACACCCCAGTATGATTTAATGCAAAAAAATGAAGGT
ATCAAACACGCATTACTACTTTGCAGTTAAATATTTAACATTTATTCCAACACGAAAAAAAGCAGTAAAT
AACACTTTGACAAACACGTCAGGACATCTTATTTTTGTCACCCTCACAGGCAATTTAGTATAATATATTA
TATATATATATATATCATATAATAATATTCAGTATAATATATATATATATATCATATTATAATATTCAGT
ATAATATAAAACACAAACACATATATGTATAATATAATATAACATTTTTATTTATTGAGATGCCTCTATG
GACCGTGTTATAAGAAGTAAAGATCAGGAGAAGTAAACATGAAGTGTAATTATGAATACTGATGTTAAAT
TAAGCTATGATGAGTTTTCACTGTTAATTTACCATCTCAATTAAATGTTGATGCCTCCATGACCAAGTTA
AGCAGATGAGACTGAGACAACTGTAGAAGACAAGATGTTCACTTTGCTGAATATAGCTGGCTTGACAGTT
ATCTATGACTCTATAAATATATATATATTTTTTTTTTTATAAAATGATTTATTTATAACTATATATCCAT
TTCTCAGACAGGTGCTTCATATCCCTCACTCCCGTAGCTGTCCATGCTGGATCTGTCCCCGTTGTTTTTA
AAAAGCTAAATAAGTTATTAACATGACTGCATCCAGCGAGCCAAACCTGTCTGGTGTACAGCTACCAGAG
AAGCTTGAGATCCTAGTCACCGGCGGCATTCATCCATCCTTTTCATCCCTCAAATCTCTCATTCACGTCC
CCCTCCCCATCTGCACACTTTATCTCATTTTCCACCCTGCTGGAATCTGAGCACTTGTGCAGTTATCAGG
GCTCCTGTATTTAGGAGGCTCTGGGTGTCCATGTAGGGGACGAACAGAAACACTGCAGACCTTTATAGAA
GAACAAATGATAAGAGTCCTCATACATAAAGACTCCATTAGAAACGTCAGTGACCCAGGAGCCCAGACCA
ACAGCAAAGCAGACAGTGAAGGATCCACAGCCTGACTAACTCGACAAACCCCCCCAAACCTAAGGTGAGT
TGATCTTTAAGCTTTTTACATTTTCAGCTCGCATATATCAATTCGCGCGCATTGTCACACTAGCACCCAC
TAGCGGTCAGACTGCAGATTGCAGCACGAAACAGGAAGCTGACTCCACATGGTCACATGCTCACTGAAGT
GTTGACTTCCCTGACAGCTGTGCACTTTCTAAACCGGTTTTCTCATTCATTTACAGTTCAGCCGGAATTC
ACCTCGAGACCATGGCTCCAAAGAAGAAGCGTAAGGTAACCATGAGCGAGCTGATTAAGGAGAACATGCA
CATGAAGCTGTACATGGAGGGCACCGTGGACAACCATCACTTCAAGTGCACATCCGAGGGCGAAGGCAAG
CCCTACGAGGGCACCCAGACCATGAGAATCAAGGTGGTCGAGGGCGGCCCTCTCCCCTTCGCCTTCGACA
TCCTGGCTACTAGCTTCCTCTACGGCAGCAAGACCTTCATCAACCACACCCAGGGCATCCCCGACTTCTT
CAAGCAGTCCTTCCCTGAGGGCTTCACATGGGAGAGAGTCACCACATACGAAGACGGGGGCGTGCTGACC
GCTACCCAGGACACCAGCCTCCAGGACGGCTGCCTCATCTACAACGTCAAGATCAGAGGGGTGAACTTCA
CATCCAACGGCCCTGTGATGCAGAAGAAAACACTCGGCTGGGAGGCCTTCACCGAGACGCTGTACCCCGC
TGACGGCGGCCTGGAAGGCAGAAACGACATGGCCCTGAAGCTCGTGGGCGGGAGCCATCTGATCGCAAAC
ATCAAGACCACATATAGATCCAAGAAACCCGCTAAGAACCTCAAGATGCCTGGCGTCTACTATGTGGACT
ACAGACTGGAAAGAATCAAGGAGGCCAACAACGAGACCTACGTCGAGCAGCACGAGGTGGCAGTGGCCAG
ATACTGCGACCTCCCTAGCAAACTGGGGCACAAGCTCAATTAAAGCTGAGATCTGTGCCTTCTAGTTGCC
AGCCATCTGTTGTTTGCCCCTCCCCCGTGCCTTCCTTGACCCTGGAAGGTGCCACTCCCACTGTCCTTTC
CTAATAAAATGAGGAAATTGCATCGCATTGTCTGAGTAGGTGTCATTCTATTCTGGGGGGTGGGGTGGGG
CAGGACAGCAAGGGGGAGGATTGGGAAGACAATAGCAGGCATGCTGGGGATGCGGTGGGCTCTATGGCTT
CTGAGGCGGAAAGAACCAAAGGGCGAATTAATTCATTGATGAGTTTGGACAAACCACAACTAGAATGCAG
TGAAAAAAATGCTTTATTTGTGAAATTTGTGATGCTATTGCTTTATTTGTAACCATTATAAGCTGCAATA
AACAAGTTAACAACAACAATTGCATTCATTTTATGTTTCAGGTTCAGGGGGAGGTGTGGGAGGTTTTTTA
AAGCAAGTAAAACCTCTACAAATGTGGTCATTGATGAGTTTGGACAAACCACAACTAGAATGCAGTGAAA
AAAATGCTTTATTTGTGAAATTTGTGATGCTATTGCTTTATTTGTAACCATTATAAGCTGCAATAAACAA
GTTAACAACAACAATTGCATTCATTTTATGTTTCAGGTTCAGGGGGAGGTGTGGGAGGTTTTTTAAAGCA
AGTAAAACCTCTACAAATGTGGTCATTCAGATCAATTAACCCTCACCCGGGCTAGCGATGCATGGGAGCT
CTGACGTACGTTGTCTAGCAAGGAAG
